Addgene plasmid #70869: pFOSGE_COF3C09
Purpose: Gateway entry clone
Depositing lab: Alexander Stark. Depositing organization: Research Institute of Molecular Pathology (IMP). Publication: Transcriptional regulators form diverse groups with context-dependent regulatory functions. Stampfel G, Kazmar T, Frank O, Wienerroither S, Reiter F, Stark A. Nature. 2015 Nov 9. doi: 10.1038/nature15545. PubMed 26550828.
Backbone
  Vector backbone: pDONR221
  Backbone manufacturer: Invitrogen
  Backbone size w/o insert (bp): 4762
  Vector type: Gateway entry vector
Growth in bacteria
  Bacterial resistance: Kanamycin, 50 μg/mL
  Growth temperature: 37°C
  Growth strain: DH5alpha
  Copy number: High Copy
Gene/Insert
  Gene/Insert name: Pc (alt names: FBgn0003042; CG32443, FBtr0078405)
  Species: D. melanogaster (fly)
  Insert size (bp): 1170
  Entrez Gene: Pc (a.k.a. Dmel_CG32443, CG32443, CG7618, DmPc, Dmel\CG32443, PC, Pc-G, PcG, dPC, pc)
  Cloning method: Gateway Cloning
  Sequencing primers: 5′ M13-F20; 3′ M13R
Terms and licenses: Academic/Nonprofit Terms; Industry Terms: Not Available to Industry
How to cite: pFOSGE_COF3C09 was a gift from Alexander Stark (Addgene plasmid # 70869 ; http://n2t.net/addgene:70869 ; RRID:Addgene_70869)
