[The description below was written by a language model from this plasmid's Addgene catalogue record.]
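Description:
pFOSGE_COF3C09 is a Gateway entry clone built on the commercial pDONR221 donor backbone. It carries the coding region of the Drosophila melanogaster gene Polycomb (Pc, also annotated as CG32443), an insert of about 1.2 kb corresponding to a single annotated transcript. The plasmid is maintained in standard E. coli cloning strains as a high-copy replicon and selected with kanamycin. No feature table accompanies the record, so individual elements such as the origin of replication and the exact recombination sites are not itemised. As a general matter, cloning into a pDONR vector by Gateway BP recombination replaces the donor cassette with the insert and leaves it flanked by attL sites. M13 forward and reverse primer sites on either side of the insert are listed for sequence verification.

As an entry vector, the plasmid has no recorded promoter, tag or reporter driving expression of Pc, and it is not meant to express the protein itself. Instead it serves as a shuttle: an LR recombination reaction transfers the open reading frame, in defined orientation and frame, into any compatible destination vector that supplies the promoter, fusion partners and host-specific elements. The record does not state whether the insert retains a stop codon or which destination vectors were intended. The associated publication concerns a systematic study of the context-dependent regulatory functions of transcriptional regulators, which suggests this clone belongs to a larger set of fly transcription factor and cofactor ORFs. Pc encodes a chromodomain protein of the Polycomb group of transcriptional repressors, which fits such a collection.
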