>Addgene plasmid #70869 | pFOSGE_COF3C09 | depositor partial sequence | sequence record 126811 | insert
ATGACTGGTCGAGGCAAGGGGAGTAAAGGGAAGTTGGGGCGCGACAATGCGACCGACGATCCAGTCGATC
TAGTGTACGCGGCTGAGAAAATCATCCAAAAGCGCGTTAAGAAGGGCGTCGTGGAGTACCGTGTCAAGTG
GAAGGGCTGGAACCAGCGCTACAACACCTGGGAACCGGAGGTAAACATCCTGGATCGCCGCCTCATCGAC
ATCTACGAACAAACGAACAAATCCTCCGGAACTCCCTCCAAGCGAGGCATTAAGAAGAAGGAGAAAGAAC
CCGATCCGGAGCCGGAATCCGAGGAGGATGAGTACACCTTCACCGAAAACGATGTGGACACGCATCAAGC
CACCACCTCATCGGCTACCCACGATAAGGAGTCGAAGAAGGAGAAGAAGCACCATCACCACCACCACCAT
CATCACCACATCAAGTCCGAACGCAACAGTGGACGGCGCTCGGAATCTCCGCTGACCCACCATCATCATC
ACCACCACCACGAGTCCAAGCGTCAGCGCATTGATCACAGCTCCTCCTCGAACAGCAGCTTCACGCACAA
CTCATTTGTCCCCGAGCCGGACAGCAACTCCTCCAGCTCCGAGGATCAGCCGCTGATCGGCACCAAACGC
AAAGCCGAGGTGCTCAAGGAATCGGGCAAGATTGGAGTTACGATTAAGACCTCCCCAGATGGCCCCACTA
TTAAGCCTCAGCCGACCCAGCAGGTAACTCCCAGCCAGCAGCAGCCCTTCCAGGATCAGCAGCAAGCGGA
AAAGATTGCCAGCGAGGCTGCAACGCAGCTGAAATCTGAGCAGCAGGCCACCCCACTGGCCACAGAAGCC
ATAAACACAACGCCCGCAGAGTCCGGAGCTGAGGAAGAAGAAGTAGCCAACGAGGAAGGCAACCAACAGG
CGCCACAGGTTCCTTCCGAGAACAATAACATACCAAAACCGTGCAACAACCTGGCTATCAACCAGAAACA
GCCGCTTACTCCTCTTTCGCCGCGTGCCCTTCCGCCGCGCTTCTGGCTGCCGGCCAAATGCAACATATCC
AACCGGGTGGTGATCACAGACGTCACCGTAAACCTGGAGACCGTTACCATACGCGAGTGCAAGACGGAGC
GCGGGTTTTTTCGTGAGCGCGACATGAAAGGCGATTCGTCGCCAGTAGCT
