>Addgene plasmid #70869 | pFOSGE_COF3C09 | addgene partial sequence | sequence record 131739 | M13-Rev 5'-CAGGAAACAGCTATGACC-3'
TAATGATTTTATTTTGACTGATAGTGACCTGTTCGTTGCAACAAATTGATAAGCAATGCTTTCTTATAAT
GCCAACTTTGTACAAGAAAGCTGGGTCAGCTACTGGCGACGAATCGCCTTTCATGTCGCGCTCACGAAAA
AACCCGCGCTCCGTCTTGCACTCGCGTATGGTAACGGTCTCCAGGTTTACGGTGACGTCTGTGATCACCA
CCCGGTTGGATATGTTGCATTTGGCCGGCAGCCAGAAGCGCGGCGGAAGGGCACGCGGCGAAAGAGGAGT
AAGCGGCTGTTTCTGGTTGATAGCCAGGTTGTTGCACGGTTTTGGTATGTTATTGTTCTCGGAAGGAACC
TGTGGCGCCTGTTGGTTGCCTTCCTCGTTGGCTACTTCTTCTTCCTCAGCTCCGGACTCTGCGGGCGTTG
TGTTTATGGCTTCTGTGGCCAGTGGGGTGGCCTGCTGCTCAGATTTCAGCTGCGTTGCAGCCTCGCTGGC
AATCTTTTCCGCTTGCTGCTGATCCTGGAAGGGCTGCTGCTGGCTGGGAGTTACCTGCTGGGTCGGCTGA
GGCTTAATAGTGGGGCCATCTGGGGAGGTCTTAATCGTAACTCCAATCTTGCCCGATTCCTTGAGCACCT
CGGCTTTGCGTTTGGTGCCGATCAGCGGCTGATCCTCGGAGCTGGAGGAGTTGCTGTCCGGCTCGGGGAC
AAATGAGTTGTGCGTGAAGCTGCTGTTCGAGGAGGAGCTGTGATCAATGCGCTGACGCTTGGACTCGTGG
TGGTGGTGATGATGATGGTGGGTCAGCGGAGATT
